>Addgene plasmid #182586 | pGWT35S-RBCS1a(1–79)-TagRFP | addgene full sequence | sequence record 361182 | Addgene NGS Result
GGTTTGCGTATTGGGCGCTCTTCCGCTTCCTCGCTCACTGACTCGCTGCGCTCGGTCGTTCGGCTGCGGC
GAGCGGTATCAGCTCACTCAAAGGCGGTAATACGGTTATCCACAGAATCAGGGGATAACGCAGGAAAGAA
CATGTGAGCAAAAGGCCAGCAAAAGGCCAGGAACCGTAAAAAGGCCGCGTTGCTGGCGTTTTTCCATAGG
CTCCGCCCCCCTGACGAGCATCACAAAAATCGACGCTCAAGTCAGAGGTGGCGAAACCCGACAGGACTAT
AAAGATACCAGGCGTTTCCCCCTGGAAGCTCCCTCGTGCGCTCTCCTGTTCCGACCCTGCCGCTTACCGG
ATACCTGTCCGCCTTTCTCCCTTCGGGAAGCGTGGCGCTTTCTCATAGCTCACGCTGTAGGTATCTCAGT
TCGGTGTAGGTCGTTCGCTCCAAGCTGGGCTGTGTGCACGAACCCCCCGTTCAGCCCGACCGCTGCGCCT
TATCCGGTAACTATCGTCTTGAGTCCAACCCGGTAAGACACGACTTATCGCCACTGGCAGCAGCCACTGG
TAACAGGATTAGCAGAGCGAGGTATGTAGGCGGTGCTACAGAGTTCTTGAAGTGGTGGCCTAACTACGGC
TACACTAGAAGAACAGTATTTGGTATCTGCGCTCTGCTGAAGCCAGTTACCTTCGGAAAAAGAGTTGGTA
GCTCTTGATCCGGCAAACAAACCACCGCTGGTAGCGGTGGTTTTTTTGTTTGCAAGCAGCAGATTACGCG
CAGAAAAAAAGGATCTCAAGAAGATCCTTTGATCTTTTCTACGGGGTCTGACGCTCAGTGGAACGAAAAC
TCACGTTAAGGGATTTTGGTCATGAGATTATCAAAAAGGATCTTCACCTAGATCCTTTTAAATTAAAAAT
GAAGTTTTAAATCAATCTAAAGTATATATGTTTTAATTAGAAAAACTCATCGAGCATCAAATGAAACTGC
AATTTATTCATATCAGGATTATCAATACCATATTTTTGAAAAAGCCGTTTCTGTAATGAAGGAGAAAACT
CACCGAGGCAGTTCCATAGGATGGCAAGATCCTGGTATCGGTCTGCGATTCCGACTCGTCCAACATCAAT
ACAACCTATTAATTTCCCCTCGTCAAAAATAAGGTTATCAAGTGAGAAATCACCATGAGTGACGACTGAA
TCCGGTGAGAATGGCAATAGCTTATGCATTTCTTTCCAGACTTGTTCAACAGGCCAGCCATTACGCTCGT
CATCAAAATCACTCGCATCAACCAAACCGTTATTCATTCGTGATTGCGCCTGAGCGAGACGAAATACGCG
ATCGCTGTTAAAAGGACAATTACAAACAGGAATCGAATGCAACCGGCGCAGGAACACTGCCAGCGCATCA
ACAATATTTTCACCTGAATCAGGATATTCTTCTAATACCTGGAATGCTGTTTTCCCTGGGATCGCAGAGG
TGAGTAACCATGCATCATCAGGAGTACGGATAAAATGCTTGATGGTCGGAAGAGGCATAAATTCCGTCAG
CCAGTTTAGTCTGACCATCTCATCTGTAACATCATTGGCAACGCTACCTTTGCCATGTTTCAGAAACAAC
TCTGGCGCATCGGGCTTCCCATACAATCGATAGATTGTCGCACCTGATTGCCCGACATTATCGCGAGCCC
ATTTATACCCATATAAATCAGCATCCATGTTGGAATTTAATCGCGGCCTTGAGCAAGACGTTTCCCGTTG
AATATGGCTCATAACACCCCTTGTATTACTGTTTATGTAAGCAGACATAAGCATTTATCAGGGTTATTGT
CTCATGAGCGGATACATATTTGAATGTATTTAGAAAAATAAACAAATAGGGGTTCCGCGCACATTTCCCC
GAAAAGTGCCACCTGACGTCTAAGAAACCATTATTATCATGACATTAACCTATAAAAATAGGCGTATCAC
GAGGCCCTTTCGTCTCGCGCGTTTCGGTGATGACGGTGAAAACCTCTGACACATGCAGCTCCCGGAGACG
GTCACAGCTTGTCTGTAAGCGGATGCCGGGAGCAGACAAGCCCGTCAGGGCGCGTCAGCGGGTGTTGGCG
GGTGTCGGGGCTGGCTTAACTATGCGGCATCAGAGCAGATTGTACTGAGAGTGCACCATATGCGGTGTGA
AATACCGCACAGATGCGTAAGGAGAAAATATTACTACAGGCGCCATTCGCCATTCAGGCTGCGCAACTGT
TGGGAAGGGCGATCGGTGCGGGCCTCTTCGCTATTACGCCAGCTGGCGAAAGGGGGATGTGCTGCAAGGC
GATTAAGTTGGGTAACGCCAGGGTTTTCCCAGTCACGACGTTGTAAAACGACGGCCAGTGAGCTAGTGTA
ATACGACTCACTATAGGGCGCGGCCGCAGAATTCGAGCTCGGTACCCGGGATCTCGAGGCCAGATCTCCC
GGGCTCAGAAGACCGAGGGCTATTGAGACTTTTCAACAAAGGGTAATATCGGGAAACCTCCTCGGATTCC
ATTGCCCAGCTATCTGTCACTTATCGAAAGGACAGTAGAAAAGGAAGGTGGCTCCTACAAATGCCATCAT
TGCGATAAAGGAAAGGCTATCGTTCAAGATGCCTCTACCGACAGTGGTCCCAAAGATGGACCCCCACCCA
CGAGGAACATCGTGGAAAAAGAAGACGTTCCAACCACGTCTTCAAAGCAAGTGGATTGATGTGATATCTC
CACTGACGTAAGGGATGACGCACAATCCCACTATCCTTCGCAAGACCCTTCCTCTATATAAGGAAGTTCA
TTTCATTTGGAGAGGACAGGCTTCTTGAGATCCTTCAACAATTACCAACAACAACAAACAACAAACAACA
TTACAATTACTATTTACAATTACAGAATTCGAGCTCGGTACCAAGCTTGGAGGCTCAGGAGGCTCCACAA
GTTTGTACAAAAAAGCAGGCTTCATGGCTTCCTCTATGCTCTCTTCCGCTACTATGGTTGCCTCTCCGGC
TCAGGCCACTATGGTCGCTCCTTTCAACGGACTTAAGTCCTCCGCTGCCTTCCCAGCCACCCGCAAGGCT
AACAACGACATTACTTCCATCACAAGCAACGGCGGAAGAGTTAACTGCATGCAGGTGTGGCCTCCGATTG
GAAAGAAGAAGTTTGAGACTCTCTCTTACCTTCCTGACCTTACCGATTCCATGGTGTCTAAGGGCGAAGA
GCTGATTAAGGAGAACATGCACATGAAGCTGTACATGGAGGGCACCGTGAACAACCACCACTTCAAGTGC
ACATCCGAGGGCGAAGGCAAGCCCTACGAGGGCACCCAGACCATGAGAATCAAGGTGGTCGAGGGCGGCC
CTCTCCCCTTCGCCTTCGACATCCTGGCTACCAGCTTCATGTACGGCAGCAGAACCTTCATCAACCACAC
CCAGGGCATCCCCGACTTCTTTAAGCAGTCCTTCCCTGAGGGCTTCACATGGGAGAGAGTCACCACATAC
GAAGACGGGGGCGTGCTGACCGCTACCCAGGACACCAGCCTCCAGGACGGCTGCCTCATCTACAACGTCA
AGATCAGAGGGGTGAACTTCCCATCCAACGGCCCTGTGATGCAGAAGAAAACACTCGGCTGGGAGGCCAA
CACCGAGATGCTGTACCCCGCTGACGGCGGCCTGGAAGGCAGAACCGACATGGCCCTGAAGCTCGTGGGC
GGGGGCCACCTGATCTGCAACTTCAAGACCACATACAGATCCAAGAAACCCGCTAAGAACCTCAAGATGC
CCGGCGTCTACTATGTGGACCACAGACTGGAAAGAATCAAGGAGGCCGACAAAGAGACCTACGTCGAGCA
GCACGAGGTGGCTGTGGCCAGATACTGCGACCTCCCTAGCAAACTGGGGCACAAACTTAATTGAGACCCA
GCTTTCTTGTACAAAGTGGTTGGAGGCTCAGGAGGCTCCCCATGGGCTAGCACTAGTATCTAGAATCGTT
CAAACATTTGGCAATAAAGTTTCTTAAGATTGAATCCTGTTGCCGGTCTTGCGATGATTATCATATAATT
TCTGTTGAATTACGTTAAGCATGTAATAATTAACATGTAATGCATGACGTTATTTATGAGATGGGTTTTT
ATGATTAGAGTCCCGCAATTATACATTTAATACGCGATAGAAAACAAAATATAGCGCGCAAACTAGGATA
AATTATCGCGCGCGGTGTCATCTATGTTACTAGATGCGGCCGCAATTGTGGATCCGCTCTAGAGTCGACC
TGCAGGCATGCAAGCTTGCGGCCGCGTATTCTATAGTGTCACCTAAATAGCATGGCGTAATCATGGTCAT
AGCTGTTTCCTGTGTGAAATTGTTATCCGCTCACAATTCCACACAACATACGAGCCGGAAGCATAAAGTG
TAAAGCCTGGGGTGCCTAATGAGTGAGCTAACTCACATTAATTGCGTTGCGCTCACTGCCCGCTTTCCAG
TCGGGAAACCTGTCGTGCCAGCTGCATTAATGAATCGGCCAACGCGCGGGGAGAGGC
Features (pLannotate 1.2.2; 23 found; start..end, strand, type, name):
    201..789     -  rep_origin     ori: high-copy-number ColE1/pMB1/pBR322/pUC origin of replication
    947..1762    -  CDS            KanR: aminoglycoside phosphotransferase; aph(3')-Ia; confers resistance to kanamycin in bacteria or G418 (Geneticin®) in eukaryotes
   1799..1879    -  promoter       AmpR promoter (fragment): bla
   1974..2009    +  CDS            rop (fragment): Rop protein, which maintains plasmids at low copy number; rop
   2111..2200    +  misc_feature   bom (fragment): basis of mobility region from pBR322
   2216..2371    -  CDS            lacZα (fragment): LacZα fragment of β-galactosidase; lacZ fragment
   2379..2397    +  promoter       T7 promoter: promoter for bacteriophage T7 RNA polymerase
   2409..2430    +  misc_feature   MCS (fragment): pUC18/19 multiple cloning site
   2474..2818    +  promoter       CaMV 35S promoter: strong constitutive promoter from cauliflower mosaic virus
   2770..2816    +  promoter       minimal CaMV 35S promoter: minimal 35S promoter from cauliflower mosaic virus
   2838..2893    +  misc_feature   TMV Ω: translational enhancer from the tobacco mosaic virus 5'-leader sequence (Gallie et al., 1988)
   2895..2912    +  misc_feature   MCS (fragment): pUC18/19 multiple cloning site
   2937..2961    +  protein_bind   attB1: mutant version of attB; recombination site for the Gateway® BP reaction BP Clonase™
   2964..3233    +  CDS            RBCS-1A (fragment): RBS1A_ARATH - Also known as ATS1A. Experimental evidence at protein level: Swiss-Prot protein existence level 1. RuBisCO catalyzes two reactions: the carboxylation of D- ribulose 1,5-bisphosphate, the primary event in carbon dioxide fixation, as well as the oxidative fragmentation of the pentose substrate. Both reactions occur simultaneously and in competition at the same active site. Although the small subunit is not catalytic it is essential for maximal activity. From Arabidopsis thaliana (Mouse-ear cress).
   3201..3914    +  CDS            TagRFP: monomeric derivative of red fluorescent protein from Entacmaea quadricolor (Merzlyak et al., 2007) mammalian codon-optimized
   3916..3940    -  protein_bind   attB2: mutant version of attB; recombination site for the Gateway® BP reaction BP Clonase™
   3985..4235    +  terminator     NOS terminator: nopaline synthase terminator and poly(A) signal
   4257..4287    +  misc_feature   MCS (fragment): pUC18/19 multiple cloning site
   4300..4318    -  promoter       SP6 promoter: promoter for bacteriophage SP6 RNA polymerase
   4360..4376    -  protein_bind   lac operator: The lac repressor binds to the lac operator to inhibit transcription in E. coli. This inhibition can be relieved by adding lactose or isopropyl-β-D-thiogalactopyranoside (IPTG). lac repressor encoded by lacI
   4384..4414    -  promoter       lac promoter: promoter for the E. coli lac operon
   4429..4450    -  protein_bind   CAP binding site: CAP binding activates transcription in the presence of cAMP. E. coli catabolite activator protein
   4463..18      -  CDS            lacI (fragment) (across the origin): lac repressor; lacI; The lac repressor binds to the lac operator to inhibit transcription in E. coli. This inhibition can be relieved by adding lactose or isopropyl-β-D-thiogalactopyranoside (IPTG).
