[The description below was written by a language model from this plasmid's Addgene catalogue record and pLannotate feature annotations shown in this document.]
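Description:
pGWT35S-RBCS1a(1–79)-TagRFP is a small (about 4.5 kb) plant expression plasmid built on the pGWT35S backbone and intended for transient expression in plant cells rather than stable transformation. The feature table shows no T-DNA borders or plant selectable marker, which fits direct DNA delivery; the associated publication title concerns particle bombardment and subcellular localization analysis in the aquatic plant Egeria densa. In E. coli it replicates from a high-copy ColE1/pUC-type origin and is selected with kanamycin through an aph(3')-Ia gene. The remaining bacterial elements are remnants of a standard cloning vector. These include lacZα, rop, bom and lacI fragments, the lac promoter/operator, and T7 and SP6 promoters flanking the cassette.

The expression cassette is driven by the strong constitutive CaMV 35S promoter followed by the TMV Ω leader, a translational enhancer, and is terminated by the NOS terminator and polyadenylation signal. Between attB1 and attB2 sites left by Gateway recombination lies the coding sequence for the first 79 residues of the Arabidopsis thaliana RuBisCO small subunit 1A. It is fused at its C terminus to TagRFP, a monomeric red fluorescent protein derived from Entacmaea quadricolor. This N-terminal region of RBCS1A carries the chloroplast transit peptide, so the fusion is imported into plastids and labels them with red fluorescence. The construct therefore serves as a plastid/chloroplast marker for live-cell imaging. It would typically be co-expressed with another fluorescently tagged protein as a reference for organelle identity in localization experiments.
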