Addgene plasmid #182586: pGWT35S-RBCS1a(1–79)-TagRFP
Purpose: Transient expression of RBCS1a(1–79)-TagRFP in plant cell (Plastid/Chloroplast)
Depositing lab: Yutaka Kodama. Depositing organization: Utsunomiya University. Publication: Particle bombardment and subcellular protein localization analysis in the aquatic plant Egeria densa. Osaki Y, Kodama Y. PeerJ. 2017 Sep 7;5:e3779. doi: 10.7717/peerj.3779. eCollection 2017. PubMed 28894649.
Backbone
  Vector backbone: pGWT35S
  Vector type: Plant Expression
Growth in bacteria
  Bacterial resistance: Kanamycin, 50 μg/mL
  Growth temperature: 37°C
  Growth strain: DH5alpha
  Copy number: Unknown
Gene/Insert
  Gene/Insert name: RBCS1a(1–79)
  Promoter: CaMV 35S promoter
  Tag / fusion protein: TagRFP (C terminal on insert)
  Cloning method: Gateway Cloning
  Sequencing primers: 5′ GGGGACAAGTTTGTACAAAAAAGCAGGCTTCATGGCTTCCTCTATGCTC; 3′ GGGGACCACTTTGTACAAGAAAGCTGGGTCTCAATTAAGTTTGTGCCCC
Terms and licenses: Academic/Nonprofit Terms; Industry Terms: Not Available to Industry
How to cite: pGWT35S-RBCS1a(1–79)-TagRFP was a gift from Yutaka Kodama (Addgene plasmid # 182586 ; http://n2t.net/addgene:182586 ; RRID:Addgene_182586)
